>Addgene plasmid #138175 | pFP.R400 | addgene full sequence | sequence record 296599 | Addgene NGS Result
TGCCACCTGACGTCTAAGAAAAGGAATATTCAGCAATTTGCCCGTGCCGAAGAAAGGCCCACCCGTGAAG
GTGAGCCAGTGAGTTGATTGCTACGTAATTAGTTAGTTAGCCCTTAGTGACTCGAATTCGCGGCCGCTTC
TAGAGTTATGACAACTTGACGGCTACATCATTCACTTTTTCTTCACAACCGGCACGGAACTCGCTCGGGC
TGGCCCCGGTGCATTTTTTAAATACCCGCGAGAAATAGAGTTGATCGTCAAAACCAACATTGCGACCGAC
GGTGGCGATAGGCATCCGGGTGGTGCTCAAAAGCAGCTTCGCCTGGCTGATACGTTGGTCCTCGCGCCAG
CTTAAGACGCTAATCCCTAACTGCTGGCGGAAAAGATGTGACAGACGCGACGGCGACAAGCAAACATGCT
GTGCGACGCTGGCGATATCAAAATTGCTGTCTGCCAGGTGATCGCTGATGTACTGACAAGCCTCGCGTAC
CCGATTATCCATCGGTGGATGGAGCGACTCGTTAATCGCTTCCATGCGCCGCAGTAACAATTGCTCAAGC
AGATTTATCGCCAGCAGCTCCGAATAGCGCCCTTCCCCTTGCCCGGCGTTAATGATTTGCCCAAACAGGT
CGCTGAAATGCGGCTGGTGCGCTTCATCCGGGCGAAAGAACCCCGTATTGGCAAATATTGACGGCCAGTT
AAGCCATTCATGCCAGTAGGCGCGCGGACGAAAGTAAACCCACTGGTGATACCATTCGCGAGCCTCCGGA
TGACGACCGTAGTGATGAATCTCTCCTGGCGGGAACAGCAAAATATCACCCGGTCGGCAAACAAATTCTC
GTCCCTGATTTTTCACCACCCCCTGACCGCGAATGGTGAGATTGAGAATATAACCTTTCATTCCCAGCGG
TCGGTCGATAAAAAAATCGAGATAACCGTTGGCCTCAATCGGCGTTAAACCCGCCACCAGATGGGCATTA
AACGAGTATCCCGGCAGCAGGGGATCATTTTGCGCTTCAGCCATACTTTTCATACTCCCGCCATTCAGAG
AAGAAACCAATTGTCCATATTGCATCAGACATTGCCGTCACTGCGTCTTTTACTGGCTCTTCTCGCTAAC
CAAACCGGTAACCCCGCTTATTAAAAGCATTCTGTAACAAAGCGGGACCAAAGCCATGACAAAAACGCGT
AACAAAAGTGTCTATAATCACGGCAGAAAAGTCCACATTGATTATTTGCACGGCGTCACACTTTGCTATG
CCATAGCATTTTTATCCATAAGATTAGCGGATCCTACCTGACGCTTTTTATCGCAACTCTCTACTGTTTC
TCCATTACTAGAGATTAAAGAGGAGAAATACTAGATGGTGAGCAAGGGCGAAGAAGACAACATGGCCATC
ATCAAGGAGTTCATGCGCTTCAAGGTGCACATGGAGGGCTCCGTGAACGGCCACGAGTTCGAGATCGAGG
GCGAGGGCGAGGGCCGCCCCTACGAGGGCACCCAGACCGCCAAGCTGAAGGTGACCAAGGGTGGCCCCCT
GCCCTTCGCCTGGGACATCCTGTCCCCTCAGTTCATGTACGGCTCCAAGGCCTACGTGAAGCACCCCGCC
GACATCCCCGACTACTTGAAGCTGTCCTTCCCCGAGGGCTTCAAGTGGGAGCGCGTGATGAACTTCGAGG
ACGGCGGCGTGGTGACCGTGACCCAGGACTCCTCCTTGCAGGACGGCGAGTTCATCTACAAGGTGAAGCT
GCGCGGCACCAACTTCCCCTCCGACGGCCCCGTAATGCAGAAGAAGACCATGGGCTGGGAGGCCTCCTCC
GAGCGGATGTACCCCGAGGACGGCGGAAAATGCCTGAGCTATGAAACCGAAATTCTGACCGTGGAATATG
GCAGCCTGCCGATTGGCAAAATTGTGGAAAAACGCATTGAATGCACCGTGTATAGCGTGGATAACAACGG
CAACATTTATACCCAGCCGGTGGCGCAGTGGCATGATCGCGGCGAACAGGAAGTGTTTGAATATTGCCTG
GAAGATGGCAGCCTGATTCGCGCGACCAAAGATCATAAATTTATGACCGTGGATGGCCAGATGCTGCCGA
TTGATGAAATTTTTGAACGCGAACTGGATCTGATGCGCGTGGATAACCTGCCGAACGGATCAGCCGGTTC
AGCGGCCGGTTCGGGAGTGAAAGTGATTGGCCGCCGCAGCCTGGGCGTGCAGCGCATTTTTGATATTGGC
CTGCGCCAGGATCATAACTTTCTGCTGGCGAACGGCGCGATTGCGGCGAACTGCTGGAATGGCGCCCTGA
AGGGCGAGATCAAGCAGAGGCTGAAGCTGAAGGACGGCGGCCACTACGACGCTGAGGTCAAGACCACCTA
CAAGGCCAAGAAGCCCGTGCAGCTGCCCGGCGCCTACAACGTCAACATCAAGTTGGACATCACCTCCCAC
AACGAGGACTACACCATCGTGGAACAGTACGAACGCGCCGAGGGCCGCCACTCCACCGGCGGCATGGACG
AGCTGTACAAGCATCATCACCATCACCACTAATAATACTAGTAGCGGCCGCTGCAGGAGTCACTAAGGGT
TAGTTAGTTAGATTAGCAGAAAGTCAAAAGCCTCCGACCGGAGGCTTTTGACTAAAACTTCCCTTGGGGT
TATCATTGGGGCTCACTCAAAGGCGGTAATCAGATAAAAAAAATCCTTAGCTTTCGCTAAGGATGATTTC
TGCTAGAGATGGAATAGACTGGATGGAGGCGGATAAAGTTGCAGGACCACTTCTGCGCTCGGCCCTTCCG
GCTGGCTGGTTTATTGCTGATAAATCTGGAGCCGGTGAGCGTGGGTCTCGCGGTATCATTGCAGCACTGG
GGCCAGATGGTAAGCCCTCCCGTATCGTAGTTATCTACACGACGGGGAGTCAGGCAACTATGGATGAACG
AAATAGACAGATCGCTGAGATAGGTGCCTCACTGATTAAGCATTGGTAACTGTCAGACCAAGTTTACTCA
TATATACTTTAGATTGATTTAAAACTTCATTTTTAATTTAAAAGGATCTAGGTGAAGATCCTTTTTGATA
ATCTCATGACCAAAATCCCTTAACGTGAGTTTTCGTTCCACTGAGCGTCAGACCCCTTAATAAGATGATC
TTCTTGAGATCGTTTTGGTCTGCGCGTAATCTCTTGCTCTGAAAACGAAAAAACCGCCTTGCAGGGCGGT
TTTCGAAGGTTCTCTGAGCTACCAACTCTTTGAACCGAGGTAACTGGCTTGGAGGAGCGCAGTCACCAAA
ACTTGTCCTTTCAGTTTAGCCTTAACCGGCGCATGACTTCAAGACTAACTCCTCTAAATCAATTACCAGT
GGCTGCTGCCAGTGGTGCTTTTGCATGTCTTTCCGGGTTGGACTCAAGACGATAGTTACCGGATAAGGCG
CAGCGGTCGGACTGAACGGGGGGTTCGTGCATACAGTCCAGCTTGGAGCGAACTGCCTACCCGGAACTGA
GTGTCAGGCGTGGAATGAGACAAACGCGGCCATAACAGCGGAATGACACCGGTAAACCGAAAGGCAGGAA
CAGGAGAGCGCACGAGGGAGCCGCCAGGGGGAAACGCCTGGTATCTTTATAGTCCTGTCGGGTTTCGCCA
CCACTGATTTGAGCGTCAGATTTCGTGATGCTTGTCAGGGGGGCGGAGCCTATGGAAAAACGGCTTTGCC
GCGGCCCTCTCACTTCCCTGTTAAGTATCTTCCTGGCATCTTCCAGGAAATCTCCGCCCCGTTCGTAAGC
CATTTCCGCTCGCCGCAGTCGAACGACCGAGCGTAGCGAGTCAGTGAGCGAGGAAGCGGAATATATCCTG
TATCACATATTCTGCTGACGCACCGGTGCAGCCTTTTTTCTCCTGCCACATGAAGCACTTCACTGACACC
CTCATCAGTGCCAACATAGTAAGCCAGTATACACTCCGCTAGCGCTGAGGTCTGCCTCGTGAAGAAGGTG
TTGCTGACTCATACCAGGCCTGAATCGCCCCATCATCCAGCCAGAAAGTGAGGGAGCCACGGTTGATGAG
AGCTTTGTTGTAGGTGGACCAGTTGGTGATTTTGAACTTTTGCTTTGCCACGGAACGGTCTGCGTTGTCG
GGAAGATGCGTGATCTGATCCTTCAACTCAGCAAAAGTTCGATTTATTCAACAAAGCCACGTTGTGTCTC
AAAATCTCTGATGTTACATTGCACAAGATAAAAATATATCATCATGAACAATAAAACTGTCTGCTTACAT
AAACAGTAATACAAGGGGTGTTTACTAGAGGAGATTCTCATGTTTGACAGCTTATCATCGATAAGCTTTA
ATGCGGTAGTTTATCACAGTTAAATTGCTAACGCAGTCAGGCACCGTGTATGAAATCTAACAATGCGCTC
ATCGTCATTCTCGGCACCGTCACCCTGGACGCTGTAGGCATAGGCTTGGTTATGCCGGTACTGCCGGGCC
TCTTGCGGGATATCGTCCATTCCGACAGTATTGCCAGTCACTATGGCGTGCTGCTTGCGCTCTATGCGTT
GATGCAATTTCTTTGCGCACCCGTTCTCGGAGCCCTGTCCGACCGCTTTGGCCGCCGTCCAGTCCTGCTC
GCTTCGCTCCTTGGAGCCACTATCGACTACGCGATCATGGCGACCACACCCGTCCTGTGGATTCTCTACG
CCGGACGCATCGTGGCGGGCATCACGGGTGCCACAGGTGCGGTTGCTGGTGCCTATATCGCCGACATCAC
CGATGGGGAAGATCGGGCTCGCCACTTCGGGCTCATGAGCGCTTGTTTCGGCGTGGGTATGGTGGCAGGC
CCCGTGGCCGGGGGACTGTTGGGTGCCATCTCCTTGCATGCACCATTCCTTGCGGCGGCGGTGCTCAACG
GCCTCAACCTCCTCCTGGGCTGCTTCCTTATGCAGGAATCGCATAAGGGAGAGCGCCGTCCGATGCCCTT
GCGTGCCTTCAATCCAGTCAGCTCCTTCCGGTGGGCGCGGGGCATGACTATCGTCGCCGCACTTATGACT
GTTTTCTTTATCATGCAACTCGTAGGACAGGTTCCGGCAGCGCTCTGGGTCATTTTCGGCGAGGACCGCT
TTCGCTGGAGCGCGACGATGATCGGCCTGTCGCTTGCGGTATTCGGAATCTTGCACGCCCTCGCTCAAGC
CTTCGTCACGGGCCCCGCCACCAAACGTTTCGGCGAGAAGCAGGCCATTATCGCGGGCATGGCGGCCGAC
GCGCTGGGCTACGTCTTGCTGGCGTTCGCGACGCGCGGCTGGATGGCCTTCCCCATTATGATTCTTCTCG
CTTCCGGCGGCATCGGTATGCCCGCGTTGCAGGCCATGCTGTCCCGCCAAGTAGATGACGACCATCAGGG
ACAGCTTCAAGGGTCGCTCGCGGCTCTTACCAGCCTCACTTCGATCATTGGACCGCTGATCGTCACGGCG
ATTTATGCCGCCTCGGCGAGCACATGGAACGGGTTGGCATGGATTGTAGGTGCCGCCCTTTACCTTGTCT
GCCTCCCCGCGTTGCGTCGCGGTGCATGGAGCCGGGCCACCTCGACCTAATAATACTAGCTCCGGCAAAA
AAACGGGCAAGGTGTCACCACCCTGCCCTTTTTCTTTAAAACCGAAAAGATTACTTCGCGTT
Features (pLannotate 1.2.2; 17 found; start..end, strand, type, name):
     48..77      -  terminator     T3Te terminator: phage T3 early transcription terminator
    124..145     +  misc_feature   BioBrick prefix: BioBrick prefix for parts that do not start with "ATG"
    146..1024    -  CDS            araC: L-arabinose regulatory protein; araC
   1051..1335    +  promoter       araBAD promoter: araBAD; promoter of the L-arabinose operon of E. coli; the araC regulatory gene is transcribed in the opposite direction (Guzman et al., 1995)
   1365..1845    +  CDS            mCherry (fragment): monomeric derivative of DsRed fluorescent protein (Shaner et al., 2004) mammalian codon-optimized
   1851..2300    +  CDS            dnaE-N (fragment): DPO3A_SYNY3 - Experimental evidence at protein level: Swiss-Prot protein existence level 1. DNA polymerase III is a complex, multichain enzyme responsible for most of the replicative synthesis in bacteria. This DNA polymerase also exhibits 3' to 5' exonuclease activity. The alpha chain is the DNA polymerase (By similarity). From Synechocystis sp. (strain PCC 6803 / Kazusa).
   2301..2531    +  CDS            mCherry (fragment): monomeric derivative of DsRed fluorescent protein (Shaner et al., 2004) mammalian codon-optimized
   2556..2576    +  misc_feature   BioBrick suffix: universal suffix for all parts
   2612..2643    +  terminator     tonB terminator: bidirectional E. coli tonB-P14 transcription terminator
   2690..2730    -  terminator     bacterial terminator (fragment): putative bacterial transcription terminator
   2743..2988    +  CDS            bla(M) (fragment): β-lactamase lacking the signal sequence; bla(M); allows cytosolic expression of β-lactamase
   3154..3698    +  rep_origin     p15A ori: Plasmids containing the medium-copy-number p15A origin of replication can be propagated in E. coli cells that contain a second plasmid with the ColE1 origin.
   3786..3841    +  rep_origin     RSF ori (fragment): Plasmids containing the RSF 1030 origin of replication can be propagated in E. coli cells that contain additional plasmids with compatible origins.
   3940..3966    -  misc_feature   bom (fragment): basis of mobility region from pBR322
   4314..4342    +  promoter       tet promoter: E. coli promoter for tetracycline efflux protein gene
   4390..5578    +  CDS            TcR (fragment): tetracycline efflux protein; tet; confers resistance to tetracycline
   5591..5650    +  terminator     his operon terminator: This putative transcriptin terminator from the E. coli his operon has a 2-bp deletion introduced during synthesis. Its efficiency has not been determined.
