[The description below was written by a language model from this plasmid's Addgene catalogue record and pLannotate feature annotations shown in this document.]
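Description:
pFP.R400 is a low-copy bacterial expression plasmid built on the BioBrick vector pSB3T5 (total size 5,662 bp), intended for synthetic-biology work in E. coli. It replicates from a p15A origin, which is compatible with ColE1-type plasmids, and is selected with tetracycline through a tet promoter-driven tetracycline efflux gene. The cargo sits between the BioBrick prefix and suffix and is insulated from the backbone by flanking transcription terminators (T3Te, tonB, his operon). The short β-lactamase, RSF ori and bom fragments in the annotation appear to be backbone remnants rather than functional parts.

The payload is an arabinose-inducible test cassette for intein splicing. The araC regulator is encoded on the reverse strand under its own promoter (recorded as iPC). It is transcribed divergently from the araBAD promoter, so the reporter is expressed in response to L-arabinose. Downstream of P(araBAD) is a single open reading frame in which mCherry is interrupted. An N-terminal mCherry fragment ending in a GGK junction is followed by a chimeric Npu/Ssp DnaE intein (NpuSsp*), annotated by similarity as a Synechocystis dnaE fragment. Next comes the C-terminal mCherry fragment, beginning with the CWN extein residues and ending in a C-terminal 6xHis tag.

Because both intein halves lie in one polypeptide (in cis), successful protein splicing should excise the intein and ligate the two mCherry pieces, presumably restoring red fluorescence as a readout. The His tag presumably allows detection or purification of spliced and unspliced products. The construct comes from work characterising a library of orthogonal split inteins and probably serves as a cis-splicing reporter or reference for that intein, though the record does not state its exact role.
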