Addgene plasmid #138175: pFP.R400
Purpose: Expresses the split mCherry reporter interrupted by the chimeric Npu/SspDnaE intein (in cis)
Depositing lab: Baojun Wang. Depositing organization: University of Edinburgh. Publication: An expanded library of orthogonal split inteins enables modular multi-peptide assemblies. Pinto F, Thornton EL, Wang B. Nat Commun. 2020 Mar 23;11(1):1529. doi: 10.1038/s41467-020-15272-2. PubMed 32251274.
Backbone
  Vector backbone: pSB3T5
  Backbone manufacturer: BioBrick vector, IGEM registry
  Backbone size w/o insert (bp): 3252
  Total vector size (bp): 5662
  Vector type: Bacterial Expression, Synthetic Biology
Growth in bacteria
  Bacterial resistance: Tetracycline, 10 μg/mL
  Growth temperature: 37°C
  Growth strain: DH5alpha
  Copy number: Low Copy
Gene/Insert 1
  Gene/Insert name: araC
  Insert size (bp): 930
  Entrez Gene: araC (a.k.a. b0064, ECK0065)
  Promoter: iPC
  Cloning method: Gibson Cloning
  Sequencing primers: 5′ VF2 - TGCCACCTGACGTCTAAGAA
Gene/Insert 2
  Gene/Insert name: mCherryN(GGK).NpuSsp*.(CWN)mCherryC.H6
  Species: Synthetic
  Insert size (bp): 1188
  Promoter: P(araBAD)
  Tag / fusion protein: 6xHis (C terminal on insert)
  Cloning method: Gibson Cloning
  Sequencing primers: 5′ araC_F2 - AACCCACTGGTGATACCATTCG; 3′ VR - ATTACCGCCTTTGAGTGAGC
Terms and licenses: Academic/Nonprofit Terms; Industry Terms: Not Available to Industry
How to cite: pFP.R400 was a gift from Baojun Wang (Addgene plasmid # 138175 ; http://n2t.net/addgene:138175 ; RRID:Addgene_138175)
